Addgene plasmid #207366: B-evoSpCas9-Q661R
Purpose: Expression plasmid for human codon-optimized increased-fidelity (i.e. high-fidelity) SpCas9 variant
Depositing lab: Ervin Welker. Depositing organization: HUN-REN Research Centre for Natural Sciences. Publication: A cleavage rule for selection of increased-fidelity SpCas9 variants with high efficiency and no detectable off-targets. Kulcsar PI, Talas A, Ligeti Z, Toth E, Rakvacs Z, Bartos Z, Krausz SL, Welker A, Vegi VL, Huszar K, Welker E. Nat Commun. 2023 Sep 16;14(1):5746. doi: 10.1038/s41467-023-41393-5. PubMed 37717069.
Backbone
  Vector backbone: pX330-like (without U6-sgRNA coding sequence)
  Vector type: Mammalian Expression, CRISPR
Growth in bacteria
  Bacterial resistance: Ampicillin, 100 μg/mL
  Growth temperature: 37°C
  Growth strain: DH5alpha
  Copy number: High Copy
Gene/Insert
  Gene/Insert name: B-evoSpCas9-Q661R
  Species: S. pyogenes
  Insert size (bp): 4251
  Mutation: M495V, Y515N, K526E, amino acids 1005-1013 replaced with two glycine
  Promoter: CBh
  Tag / fusion protein: 3xFLAG (N terminal on insert)
  Cloning method: Gibson Cloning
Terms and licenses: Academic/Nonprofit Terms; Industry Terms: Not Available to Industry
Depositor comments: Please visit https://doi.org/10.1101/2022.08.16.504097 for bioRxiv preprint
How to cite: B-evoSpCas9-Q661R was a gift from Ervin Welker (Addgene plasmid # 207366 ; http://n2t.net/addgene:207366 ; RRID:Addgene_207366)
