[The description below was written by a language model from this plasmid's Addgene catalogue record and pLannotate feature annotations shown in this document.]
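Description:
B-evoSpCas9-Q661R is a mammalian expression plasmid for a human codon-optimized, increased-fidelity variant of Streptococcus pyogenes Cas9. It is built on a pX330-like backbone from which the U6-sgRNA cassette has been removed, so it supplies the nuclease only and a guide RNA must come from a separate source. It is propagated in E. coli as a high-copy plasmid through a ColE1/pUC-type origin and selected with ampicillin via the β-lactamase gene. The sequenced record is about 8.1 kb and also contains an f1 phage origin and a single annotated AAV2 inverted terminal repeat downstream of the expression cassette. This repeat appears to be a carry-over from the parental backbone, since one ITR alone does not form a packageable AAV genome.

Expression is driven by the CBh promoter, seen in the feature table as a CMV enhancer, the chicken β-actin promoter and a hybrid CBA/MVM intron. The roughly 4.25 kb insert carries an N-terminal 3xFLAG tag according to the catalogue, although the tag is not separately annotated. The coding region ends in a bipartite nucleoplasmin nuclear localization signal followed by the bGH polyadenylation signal. The annotation splits the coding sequence into an evoCas9-like fragment and a C-terminal Cas9 fragment, which fits the recorded replacement of residues 1005-1013 with two glycines. The listed mutations are M495V, Y515N and K526E. The construct name also points to position 661, but the mutation field does not list a change there.

According to the record, the plasmid serves to express a high-fidelity SpCas9 variant in mammalian cells, and the associated work concerns choosing variants that combine efficient cleavage with minimal off-target activity.
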