Features (pLannotate 1.2.2; 15 found; start..end, strand, type, name):
     12..297     +  enhancer       CMV enhancer: human cytomegalovirus immediate early enhancer; contains an 18-bp deletion relative to the standard CMV enhancer
    299..576     +  promoter       chicken β-actin promoter: No description available
    577..804     +  intron         hybrid intron: hybrid between chicken β-actin (CBA) and minute virus of mice (MMV) introns (Gray et al., 2011)
    942..3951    +  CDS            evoCas9 (fragment): Streptococcus pyogenes Cas9 variant with improved specificity (Casini et al., 2018) generates RNA-guided double strand breaks in DNA
   3956..5021    +  CDS            Cas9(C) (fragment): C-terminal portion of Streptococcus pyogenes Cas9 (Zetsche et al., 2015)
   5022..5069    +  CDS            nucleoplasmin NLS: bipartite nuclear localization signal from nucleoplasmin
   5103..5214    +  polyA_signal   bGH poly(A) signal: bovine growth hormone polyadenylation signal
   5319..5459    +  repeat_region  AAV2 ITR: inverted terminal repeat of adeno-associated virus serotype 2 inverted
   5464..5515    -  misc_feature   bom (fragment): basis of mobility region from pBR322
   5534..5989    +  rep_origin     f1 ori (sequence partly withheld): f1 bacteriophage origin of replication; arrow indicates direction of (+) strand synthesis
   5990..6039    -  misc_feature   bom (fragment): basis of mobility region from pBR322
   6141..6176    -  CDS            rop (fragment): Rop protein, which maintains plasmids at low copy number; rop
   6271..6375    +  promoter       AmpR promoter: bla
   6376..7236    +  CDS            AmpR: β-lactamase; bla; confers resistance to ampicillin, carbenicillin, and related antibiotics
   7407..7995    +  rep_origin     ori: high-copy-number ColE1/pMB1/pBR322/pUC origin of replication
>Addgene plasmid #207366 | B-evoSpCas9-Q661R | addgene full sequence | sequence record 408747 | Addgene NGS Result
CTAGAGGTACCCGTTACATAACTTACGGTAAATGGCCCGCCTGGCTGACCGCCCAACGACCCCCGCCCAT
TGACGTCAATAGTAACGCCAATAGGGACTTTCCATTGACGTCAATGGGTGGAGTATTTACGGTAAACTGC
CCACTTGGCAGTACATCAAGTGTATCATATGCCAAGTACGCCCCCTATTGACGTCAATGACGGTAAATGG
CCCGCCTGGCATTGTGCCCAGTACATGACCTTATGGGACTTTCCTACTTGGCAGTACATCTACGTATTAG
TCATCGCTATTACCATGGTCGAGGTGAGCCCCACGTTCTGCTTCACTCTCCCCATCTCCCCCCCCTCCCC
ACCCCCAATTTTGTATTTATTTATTTTTTAATTATTTTGTGCAGCGATGGGGGCGGGGGGGGGGGGGGGG
CGCGCGCCRGGSGGGGCGGGGCGGGGCGRGGGGCGGGGCGGGGCGAGGCGGAGAGGTGCGGCGGCAGCCA
ATCAGAGCGGCGCGCTCCGAAAGTTTCCTTTTATGGCGAGGCGGCGGCGGCGGCGGCCCTATAAAAAGCG
AAGCGCGCGGCGGGCGGGAGTCGCTGCGCGCTGCCTTCGCCCCGTGCCCCGCTCCGCCGCCGCCTCGCGC
CGCCCGCCCCGGCTCTGACTGACCGCGTTACTCCCACAGGTGAGCGGGCGGGACGGCCCTTCTCCTCCGG
GCTGTAATTAGCTGAGCAAGAGGTAAGGGTTTAAGGGATGGTTGGTTGGTGGGGTATTAATGTTTAATTA
CCTGGAGCACCTGCCTGAAATCACTTTTTTTCAGGTTGGACCGGTGCCACCATGGACTATAAGGACCACG
ACGGAGACTACAAGGATCATGATATTGATTACAAAGACGATGACGATAAGATGGCCCCAAAGAAGAAGCG
GAAGGTCGGTATCCACGGAGTCCCAGCAGCCGACAAGAAGTACAGCATCGGCCTGGACATCGGCACCAAC
TCTGTGGGCTGGGCCGTGATCACCGACGAGTACAAGGTGCCCAGCAAGAAATTCAAGGTGCTGGGCAACA
CCGACCGGCACAGCATCAAGAAGAACCTGATCGGAGCCCTGCTGTTCGACAGCGGCGAAACAGCCGAGGC
CACCCGGCTGAAGAGAACCGCCAGAAGAAGATACACCAGACGGAAGAACCGGATCTGCTATCTGCAAGAG
ATCTTCAGCAACGAGATGGCCAAGGTGGACGACAGCTTCTTCCACAGACTGGAAGAGTCCTTCCTGGTGG
AAGAGGATAAGAAGCACGAGCGGCACCCCATCTTCGGCAACATCGTGGACGAGGTGGCCTACCACGAGAA
GTACCCCACCATCTACCACCTGAGAAAGAAACTGGTGGACAGCACCGACAAGGCCGACCTGCGGCTGATC
TATCTGGCCCTGGCCCACATGATCAAGTTCCGGGGCCACTTCCTGATCGAGGGCGACCTGAACCCCGACA
ACAGCGACGTGGACAAGCTGTTCATCCAGCTGGTGCAGACCTACAACCAGCTGTTCGAGGAAAACCCCAT
CAACGCCAGCGGCGTGGACGCCAAGGCCATCCTGTCTGCCAGACTGAGCAAGAGCAGACGGCTGGAAAAT
CTGATCGCCCAGCTGCCCGGCGAGAAGAAGAATGGCCTGTTCGGAAACCTGATTGCCCTGAGCCTGGGCC
TGACCCCCAACTTCAAGAGCAACTTCGACCTGGCCGAGGATGCCAAACTGCAGCTGAGCAAGGACACCTA
CGACGACGACCTGGACAACCTGCTGGCCCAGATCGGCGACCAGTACGCCGACCTGTTTCTGGCCGCCAAG
AACCTGTCCGACGCCATCCTGCTGAGCGACATCCTGAGAGTGAACACCGAGATCACCAAGGCCCCCCTGA
GCGCCTCTATGATCAAGAGATACGACGAGCACCACCAGGACCTGACCCTGCTGAAAGCTCTCGTGCGGCA
GCAGCTGCCTGAGAAGTACAAAGAGATTTTCTTCGACCAGAGCAAGAACGGCTACGCCGGCTACATTGAC
GGCGGAGCCAGCCAGGAAGAGTTCTACAAGTTCATCAAGCCCATCCTGGAAAAGATGGACGGCACCGAGG
AACTGCTCGTGAAGCTGAACAGAGAGGACCTGCTGCGGAAGCAGCGGACCTTCGACAACGGCAGCATCCC
CCACCAGATCCACCTGGGAGAGCTGCACGCCATTCTGCGGCGGCAGGAAGATTTTTACCCATTCCTGAAG
GACAACCGGGAAAAGATCGAGAAGATCCTGACCTTCCGCATCCCCTACTACGTGGGCCCTCTGGCCAGGG
GAAACAGCAGATTCGCCTGGATGACCAGAAAGAGCGAGGAAACCATCACCCCCTGGAACTTCGAGGAAGT
GGTGGACAAGGGCGCTTCCGCCCAGAGCTTCATCGAGCGGGTGACCAACTTCGATAAGAACCTGCCCAAC
GAGAAGGTGCTGCCCAAGCACAGCCTGCTGAACGAGTACTTCACCGTGTATAACGAGCTGACCGAAGTGA
AATACGTGACCGAGGGAATGAGAAAGCCCGCCTTCCTGAGCGGCGAGCAGAAAAAGGCCATCGTGGACCT
GCTGTTCAAGACCAACCGGAAAGTGACCGTGAAGCAGCTGAAAGAGGACTACTTCAAGAAAATCGAGTGC
TTCGACTCCGTGGAAATCTCCGGCGTGGAAGATCGGTTCAACGCCTCCCTGGGCACATACCACGATCTGC
TGAAAATTATCAAGGACAAGGACTTCCTGGACAATGAGGAAAACGAGGACATTCTGGAAGATATCGTGCT
GACCCTGACACTGTTTGAGGACAGAGAGATGATCGAGGAACGGCTGAAAACCTATGCCCACCTGTTCGAC
GACAAAGTGATGAAGCAGCTGAAGCGGCGGAGATACACCGGCTGGGGCAGGCTGAGCCGGAAGCTGATCA
ACGGCATCCGGGACAAGCAGTCCGGCAAGACAATCCTGGATTTCCTGAAGTCCGACGGCTTCGCCAACAG
AAACTTCATGCAGCTGATCCACGACGACAGCCTGACCTTTAAAGAGGACATCCAGAAAGCCCAGGTGTCC
GGCCAGGGCGATAGCCTGCACGAGCACATTGCCAATCTGGCCGGCAGCCCCGCCATTAAGAAGGGCATCC
TGCAGACAGTGAAGGTGGTGGACGAGCTCGTGAAAGTGATGGGCCGGCACAAGCCCGAGAACATCGTGAT
CGAAATGGCCAGAGAGAACCAGACCACCCAGAAGGGACAGAAGAACAGCCGCGAGAGAATGAAGCGGATC
GAAGAGGGCATCAAAGAGCTGGGCAGCCAGATCCTGAAAGAACACCCCGTGGAAAACACCCAGCTGCAGA
ACGAGAAGCTGTACCTGTACTACCTGCAGAATGGGCGGGATATGTACGTGGACCAGGAACTGGACATCAA
CCGGCTGTCCGACTACGATGTGGACCATATCGTGCCTCAGAGCTTTCTGAAGGACGACTCCATCGACAAC
AAGGTGCTGACCAGAAGCGACAAGAACCGGGGCAAGAGCGACAACGTGCCCTCCGAAGAGGTCGTGAAGA
AGATGAAGAACTACTGGCGGCAGCTGCTGAACGCCAAGCTGATTACCCAGAGAAAGTTCGACAATCTGAC
CAAGGCCGAGAGAGGCGGCCTGAGCGAACTGGATAAGGCCGGCTTCATCAAGAGACAGCTGGTGGAAACC
CGGCAGATCACAAAGCACGTGGCACAGATCCTGGACTCCCGGATGAACACTAAGTACGACGAGAATGACA
AGCTGATCCGGGAAGTGAAAGTGATCACCCTGAAGTCCAAGCTGGTGTCCGATTTCCGGAAGGATTTCCA
GTTTTACAAAGTGCGCGAGATCAACAACTACCACCACGCCCACGACGCGTACCTGAACGCCGTCGTGGGA
ACCGCCCTGATCAAAAAGTACCCTAAGCTGGGTGGCAAGGTGTACGATGTACGGAAGATGATCGCCAAGA
GCGAGCAGGAAATCGGCAAGGCTACCGCCAAGTACTTCTTCTACAGCAACATCATGAACTTTTTCAAGAC
CGAGATTACCCTGGCCAACGGCGAGATCCGGAAGCGGCCTCTGATCGAGACAAACGGCGAAACCGGGGAG
ATCGTGTGGGATAAGGGCCGGGATTTTGCCACCGTGCGGAAAGTGCTGAGCATGCCCCAAGTGAATATCG
TGAAAAAGACCGAGGTGCAGACAGGCGGCTTCAGCAAAGAGTCTATCCTGCCCAAGAGGAACAGCGATAA
GCTGATCGCCAGAAAGAAGGACTGGGACCCTAAGAAGTACGGCGGCTTCGACAGCCCCACCGTGGCCTAT
TCTGTGCTGGTGGTGGCCAAAGTGGAAAAGGGCAAGTCCAAGAAACTGAAGAGTGTGAAAGAGCTGCTGG
GGATCACCATCATGGAAAGAAGCAGCTTCGAGAAGAATCCCATCGACTTTCTGGAAGCCAAGGGCTACAA
AGAAGTGAAAAAGGACCTGATCATCAAGCTGCCTAAGTACTCCCTGTTCGAGCTGGAAAACGGCCGGAAG
AGAATGCTGGCCTCTGCCGGCGAACTGCAGAAGGGAAACGAACTGGCCCTGCCCTCCAAATATGTGAACT
TCCTGTACCTGGCCAGCCACTATGAGAAGCTGAAGGGCTCCCCCGAGGATAATGAGCAGAAACAGCTGTT
TGTGGAACAGCACAAGCACTACCTGGACGAGATCATCGAGCAGATCAGCGAGTTCTCCAAGAGAGTGATC
CTGGCCGACGCTAATCTGGACAAAGTGCTGTCCGCCTACAACAAGCACCGGGATAAGCCCATCAGAGAGC
AGGCCGAGAATATCATCCACCTGTTTACCCTGACCAATCTGGGAGCCCCTGCCGCCTTCAAGTACTTTGA
CACCACCATCGACCGGAAGAGGTACACCAGCACCAAAGAGGTGCTGGACGCCACCCTGATCCACCAGAGC
ATCACCGGCCTGTACGAGACACGGATCGACCTGTCTCAGCTGGGAGGCGACAAAAGGCCGGCGGCCACGA
AAAAGGCCGGCCAGGCAAAAAAGAAAAAGTAAGAATTCCTAGAGCTCGCTGATCAGCCTCGACTGTGCCT
TCTAGTTGCCAGCCATCTGTTGTTTGCCCCTCCCCCGTGCCTTCCTTGACCCTGGAAGGTGCCACTCCCA
CTGTCCTTTCCTAATAAAATGAGGAAATTGCATCGCATTGTCTGAGTAGGTGTCATTCTATTCTGGGGGG
TGGGGTGGGGCAGGACAGCAAGGGGGAGGATTGGGAAGAGAATAGCAGGCATGCTGGGGAGCGGCCGCAG
GAACCCCTAGTGATGGAGTTGGCCACTCCCTCTCTGCGCGCTCGCTCGCTCACTGAGGCCGGGCGACCAA
AGGTCGCCCGACGCCCGGGCTTTGCCCGGGCGGCCTCAGTGAGCGAGCGAGCGCGCAGCTGCCTGCAGGG
GCGCCTGATGCGGTATTTTCTCCTTACGCATCTGTGCGGTATTTCACACCGCATA
[95 nt withheld, positions 5516-5610]
T
[46 nt withheld, positions 5612-5657]
C
[141 nt withheld, positions 5659-5799]
CCTTTGACGTTGGAGTCCACGTTCTTT
[37 nt withheld, positions 5827-5863]
ACTCTATCTCGGGCTATTCTTTTGATTTATAAGGGATTTTGCCGATTTCGGTCTATTGGTTAAAAAATGA
GCTGATTTAACAAAAATTTAACGCGAATTTTAACAAAATATTAACGTTTACAATTTTATGGTGCACTCTC
AGTACAATCTGCTCTGATGCCGCATAGTTAAGCCAGCCCCGACACCCGCCAACACCCGCTGACGCGCCCT
GACGGGCTTGTCTGCTCCCGGCATCCGCTTACAGACAAGCTGTGACCGTCTCCGGGAGCTGCATGTGTCA
GAGGTTTTCACCGTCATCACCGAAACGCGCGAGACGAAAGGGCCTCGTGATACGCCTATTTTTATAGGTT
AATGTCATGATAATAATGGTTTCTTAGACGTCAGGTGGCACTTTTCGGGGAAATGTGCGCGGAACCCCTA
TTTGTTTATTTTTCTAAATACATTCAAATATGTATCCGCTCATGAGACAATAACCCTGATAAATGCTTCA
ATAATATTGAAAAAGGAAGAGTATGAGTATTCAACATTTCCGTGTCGCCCTTATTCCCTTTTTTGCGGCA
TTTTGCCTTCCTGTTTTTGCTCACCCAGAAACGCTGGTGAAAGTAAAAGATGCTGAAGATCAGTTGGGTG
CACGAGTGGGTTACATCGAACTGGATCTCAACAGCGGTAAGATCCTTGAGAGTTTTCGCCCCGAAGAACG
TTTTCCAATGATGAGCACTTTTAAAGTTCTGCTATGTGGCGCGGTATTATCCCGTATTGACGCCGGGCAA
GAGCAACTCGGTCGCCGCATACACTATTCTCAGAATGACTTGGTTGAGTACTCACCAGTCACAGAAAAGC
ATCTTACGGATGGCATGACAGTAAGAGAATTATGCAGTGCTGCCATAACCATGAGTGATAACACTGCGGC
CAACTTACTTCTGACAACGATCGGAGGACCGAAGGAGCTAACCGCTTTTTTGCACAACATGGGGGATCAT
GTAACTCGCCTTGATCGTTGGGAACCGGAGCTGAATGAAGCCATACCAAACGACGAGCGTGACACCACGA
TGCCTGTAGCAATGGCAACAACGTTGCGCAAACTATTAACTGGCGAACTACTTACTCTAGCTTCCCGGCA
ACAATTAATAGACTGGATGGAGGCGGATAAAGTTGCAGGACCACTTCTGCGCTCGGCCCTTCCGGCTGGC
TGGTTTATTGCTGATAAATCTGGAGCCGGTGAGCGTGGAAGCCGCGGTATCATTGCAGCACTGGGGCCAG
ATGGTAAGCCCTCCCGTATCGTAGTTATCTACACGACGGGGAGTCAGGCAACTATGGATGAACGAAATAG
ACAGATCGCTGAGATAGGTGCCTCACTGATTAAGCATTGGTAACTGTCAGACCAAGTTTACTCATATATA
CTTTAGATTGATTTAAAACTTCATTTTTAATTTAAAAGGATCTAGGTGAAGATCCTTTTTGATAATCTCA
TGACCAAAATCCCTTAACGTGAGTTTTCGTTCCACTGAGCGTCAGACCCCGTAGAAAAGATCAAAGGATC
TTCTTGAGATCCTTTTTTTCTGCGCGTAATCTGCTGCTTGCAAACAAAAAAACCACCGCTACCAGCGGTG
GTTTGTTTGCCGGATCAAGAGCTACCAACTCTTTTTCCGAAGGTAACTGGCTTCAGCAGAGCGCAGATAC
CAAATACTGTTCTTCTAGTGTAGCCGTAGTTAGGCCACCACTTCAAGAACTCTGTAGCACCGCCTACATA
CCTCGCTCTGCTAATCCTGTTACCAGTGGCTGCTGCCAGTGGCGATAAGTCGTGTCTTACCGGGTTGGAC
TCAAGACGATAGTTACCGGATAAGGCGCAGCGGTCGGGCTGAACGGGGGGTTCGTGCACACAGCCCAGCT
TGGAGCGAACGACCTACACCGAACTGAGATACCTACAGCGTGAGCTATGAGAAAGCGCCACGCTTCCCGA
AGGGAGAAAGGCGGACAGGTATCCGGTAAGCGGCAGGGTCGGAACAGGAGAGCGCACGAGGGAGCTTCCA
GGGGGAAACGCCTGGTATCTTTATAGTCCTGTCGGGTTTCGCCACCTCTGACTTGAGCGTCGATTTTTGT
GATGCTCGTCAGGGGGGCGGAGCCTATGGAAAAACGCCAGCAACGCGGCCTTTTTACGGTTCCTGGCCTT
TTGCTGGCCTTTTGCTCACATG
